Addgene plasmid #77682: PIP4K2C gRNA (BRDN0001149444)
Purpose: 3rd generation lentiviral gRNA plasmid targeting human PIP4K2C
Depositing lab: John Doench & David Root. Depositing organization: Broad Institute. Publication: Optimized sgRNA design to maximize activity and minimize off-target effects of CRISPR-Cas9. Doench JG, Fusi N, Sullender M, Hegde M, Vaimberg EW, Donovan KF, Smith I, Tothova Z, Wilen C, Orchard R, Virgin HW, Listgarten J, Root DE. Nat Biotechnol. 2016 Jan 18. doi: 10.1038/nbt.3437. PubMed 26780180.
Backbone
  Vector backbone: lentiGuide-Puro
  Backbone manufacturer: Zhang Lab (Addgene plasmid # 52963)
  Vector type: Mammalian Expression, Lentiviral, CRISPR
  Selectable markers: Puromycin
Growth in bacteria
  Bacterial resistance: Ampicillin, 100 μg/mL
  Growth temperature: 37°C
  Growth strain: DH5alpha
  Copy number: High Copy
Gene/Insert
  Gene/Insert name: PIP4K2C (alt names: PIP4K2C; NM_001146258.1)
  gRNA/shRNA sequence: AAAGTCCATATCCTTAAGGG
  Species: H. sapiens (human)
  Entrez Gene: PIP4K2C (a.k.a. PIP5K2C)
  Promoter: hU6
  Cloning method: Unknown
  Sequencing primers: 5′ U6-F; 3′ pS2-R
Terms and licenses: Academic/Nonprofit Terms; Industry Terms: Not Available to Industry
Depositor comments: The gRNA was designed to target the following Genbank reference sequence(s): NM_001146258.1,NM_001146259.1,NM_001146260.1,NM_024779.4. Note that this plasmid does NOT contain Cas9. It should be used in conjunction with lentiCas9-Blast (Addgene #52962) or otherwise with cell lines already expressing Cas9. Browse the full kinome gRNA library at http://www.addgene.org/pooled-library/broadgpp-human-kinome/ or visit http://www.broadinstitute.org/rnai/public/ for detailed protocols and information.
How to cite: PIP4K2C gRNA (BRDN0001149444) was a gift from John Doench & David Root (Addgene plasmid # 77682 ; http://n2t.net/addgene:77682 ; RRID:Addgene_77682)
