[The description below was written by a language model from this plasmid's Addgene catalogue record and pLannotate feature annotations shown in this document.]
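Description:
PIP4K2C gRNA (BRDN0001149444) is a third-generation lentiviral single-guide RNA plasmid built on the lentiGuide-Puro backbone and designed to target human PIP4K2C (also known as PIP5K2C), with the guide chosen to match several annotated transcript variants of the gene. In bacteria it is maintained through a high-copy ColE1/pUC-type origin and selected with ampicillin via the β-lactamase gene. The backbone also carries an f1 origin, an SV40 origin, and remnants of lac and T7/T3 promoter elements that play no part in the payload's function.

The 8,323 nt annotated sequence shows the lentiviral transfer cassette. An RSV promoter is fused to a truncated HIV-1 5' LTR, which makes genomic RNA production in packaging cells Tat-independent. This is followed by the Ψ packaging signal with a partial gag sequence, the Rev response element for nuclear export of the unspliced genome, and a cPPT/CTS element that aids nuclear import. Within this unit, a human U6 RNA polymerase III promoter drives the targeting spacer joined to the Streptococcus pyogenes Cas9 guide scaffold. Downstream, an EF-1α core promoter with its intron A expresses puromycin N-acetyltransferase, allowing selection of transduced mammalian cells. A WPRE enhances transcript expression, and the ΔU3 3' LTR renders the integrated provirus self-inactivating.

The plasmid does not encode Cas9, so it must be paired with a separate Cas9 vector or used in cells that already express the nuclease. It belongs to a human kinome guide collection and is suited to CRISPR knockout of PIP4K2C.
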