Features (pLannotate 1.2.2; 29 found; start..end, strand, type, name):
     14..80      +  CDS            small t antigen (fragment): SV40 (simian virus 40) small t antigen
    106..317     +  promoter       EF-1α core promoter: core promoter for human elongation factor EF-1α
    318..1256    +  intron         EF-1α intron A: intron upstream of the start codon of human EF-1α
   1278..1877    +  CDS            PuroR (fragment): puromycin N-acetyltransferase; pac from Streptomyces; confers resistance to puromycin
   1893..2481    +  misc_feature   WPRE: woodchuck hepatitis virus posttranscriptional regulatory element
   2532..2551    +  misc_feature   cPPT/CTS (fragment): central polypurine tract and central termination sequence of HIV-1
   2553..2786    +  LTR            3' LTR (ΔU3): self-inactivating 3' long terminal repeat (LTR) from HIV-1
   2864..2985    +  polyA_signal   SV40 poly(A) signal: SV40 polyadenylation signal
   3025..3160    +  rep_origin     SV40 ori: SV40 origin of replication
   3181..3199    -  promoter       T7 promoter: promoter for bacteriophage T7 RNA polymerase
   3207..3362    +  CDS            lacZα (fragment): LacZα fragment of β-galactosidase; lacZ fragment
   3367..3795    +  rep_origin     f1 ori (sequence partly withheld): f1 bacteriophage origin of replication; arrow indicates direction of (+) strand synthesis
   3848..3952    +  promoter       AmpR promoter: bla
   3953..4813    +  CDS            AmpR: β-lactamase; bla; confers resistance to ampicillin, carbenicillin, and related antibiotics
   4984..5572    +  rep_origin     ori: high-copy-number ColE1/pMB1/pBR322/pUC origin of replication
   5755..5847    +  CDS            lacI (fragment): lac repressor; lacI; The lac repressor binds to the lac operator to inhibit transcription in E. coli. This inhibition can be relieved by adding lactose or isopropyl-β-D-thiogalactopyranoside (IPTG).
   5860..5881    +  protein_bind   CAP binding site: CAP binding activates transcription in the presence of cAMP. E. coli catabolite activator protein
   5896..5926    +  promoter       lac promoter: promoter for the E. coli lac operon
   5934..5950    +  protein_bind   lac operator: The lac repressor binds to the lac operator to inhibit transcription in E. coli. This inhibition can be relieved by adding lactose or isopropyl-β-D-thiogalactopyranoside (IPTG). lac repressor encoded by lacI
   5995..6013    +  promoter       T3 promoter: promoter for bacteriophage T3 RNA polymerase
   6041..6267    +  promoter       RSV promoter: Rous sarcoma virus enhancer/promoter
   6268..6448    +  LTR            5' LTR (truncated): truncated 5' long terminal repeat (LTR) from HIV-1
   6495..6620    +  misc_feature   HIV-1 Ψ: packaging signal of human immunodeficiency virus type 1
   6604..6967    +  CDS            HIV-1 gag (fragment): gag protein from human immunodeficiency virus 1; gag
   7113..7346    +  misc_feature   RRE: The Rev response element (RRE) of HIV-1 allows for Rev-dependent mRNA export from the nucleus to the cytoplasm.
   7723..7749    +  CDS            Rev (fragment): human immunodeficiency virus 1 (HIV-1) Rev protein; rev; enhances nuclear export of unspliced and incompletely spliced viral mRNAs
   7753..7993    +  promoter       U6 promoter: RNA polymerase III promoter for human U6 snRNA
   8023..8098    +  misc_RNA       gRNA scaffold: guide RNA scaffold for the Streptococcus pyogenes CRISPR/Cas9 system
   8154..8271    +  misc_feature   cPPT/CTS: central polypurine tract and central termination sequence of HIV-1
>Addgene plasmid #77682 | PIP4K2C gRNA (BRDN0001149444) | addgene full sequence | sequence record 188230 | Addgene Assembled Sequence
CCCGGGTGCAAAGATGGATAAAGTTTTAAACAGAGAGGAATCTTTGCAGCTAATGGACCTTCTAGGTCTT
GAAAGGAGTGGGAATTGGCTCCGGTGCCCGTCAGTGGGCAGAGCGCACATCGCCCACAGTCCCCGAGAAG
TTGGGGGGAGGGGTCGGCAATTGATCCGGTGCCTAGAGAAGGTGGCGCGGGGTAAACTGGGAAAGTGATG
TCGTGTACTGGCTCCGCCTTTTTCCCGAGGGTGGGGGAGAACCGTATATAAGTGCAGTAGTCGCCGTGAA
CGTTCTTTTTCGCAACGGGTTTGCCGCCAGAACACAGGTAAGTGCCGTGTGTGGTTCCCGCGGGCCTGGC
CTCTTTACGGGTTATGGCCCTTGCGTGCCTTGAATTACTTCCACCTGGCTGCAGTACGTGATTCTTGATC
CCGAGCTTCGGGTTGGAAGTGGGTGGGAGAGTTCGAGGCCTTGCGCTTAAGGAGCCCCTTCGCCTCGTGC
TTGAGTTGAGGCCTGGCCTGGGCGCTGGGGCCGCCGCGTGCGAATCTGGTGGCACCTTCGCGCCTGTCTC
GCTGCTTTCGATAAGTCTCTAGCCATTTAAAATTTTTGATGACCTGCTGCGACGCTTTTTTTCTGGCAAG
ATAGTCTTGTAAATGCGGGCCAAGATCTGCACACTGGTATTTCGGTTTTTGGGGCCGCGGGCGGCGACGG
GGCCCGTGCGTCCCAGCGCACATGTTCGGCGAGGCGGGGCCTGCGAGCGCGGCCACCGAGAATCGGACGG
GGGTAGTCTCAAGCTGGCCGGCCTGCTCTGGTGCCTGGCCTCGCGCCGCCGTGTATCGCCCCGCCCTGGG
CGGCAAGGCTGGCCCGGTCGGCACCAGTTGCGTGAGCGGAAAGATGGCCGCTTCCCGGCCCTGCTGCAGG
GAGCTCAAAATGGAGGACGCGGCGCTCGGGAGAGCGGGCGGGTGAGTCACCCACACAAAGGAAAAGGGCC
TTTCCGTCCTCAGCCGTCGCTTCATGTGACTCCACGGAGTACCGGGCGCCGTCCAGGCACCTCGATTAGT
TCTCGAGCTTTTGGAGTACGTCGTCTTTAGGTTGGGGGGAGGGGTTTTATGCGATGGAGTTTCCCCACAC
TGAGTGGGTGGAGACTGAAGTTAGGCCAGCTTGGCACTTGATGTAATTCTCCTTGGAATTTGCCCTTTTT
GAGTTTGGATCTTGGTTCATTCTCAAGCCTCAGACAGTGGTTCAAAGTTTTTTTCTTCCATTTCAGGTGT
CGTGACGTACGGCCACCATGACCGAGTACAAGCCCACGGTGCGCCTCGCCACCCGCGACGACGTCCCCAG
GGCCGTACGCACCCTCGCCGCCGCGTTCGCCGACTACCCCGCCACGCGCCACACCGTCGATCCGGACCGC
CACATCGAGCGGGTCACCGAGCTGCAAGAACTCTTCCTCACGCGCGTCGGGCTCGACATCGGCAAGGTGT
GGGTCGCGGACGACGGCGCCGCCGTGGCGGTCTGGACCACGCCGGAGAGCGTCGAAGCGGGGGCGGTGTT
CGCCGAGATCGGCCCGCGCATGGCCGAGTTGAGCGGTTCCCGGCTGGCCGCGCAGCAACAGATGGAAGGC
CTCCTGGCGCCGCACCGGCCCAAGGAGCCCGCGTGGTTCCTGGCCACCGTCGGAGTCTCGCCCGACCACC
AGGGCAAGGGTCTGGGCAGCGCCGTCGTGCTCCCCGGAGTGGAGGCGGCCGAGCGCGCCGGGGTGCCCGC
CTTCCTGGAGACCTCCGCGCCCCGCAACCTCCCCTTCTACGAGCGGCTCGGCTTCACCGTCACCGCCGAC
GTCGAGGTGCCCGAAGGACCGCGCACCTGGTGCATGACCCGCAAGCCCGGTGCCTGAACGCGTTAAGTCG
ACAATCAACCTCTGGATTACAAAATTTGTGAAAGATTGACTGGTATTCTTAACTATGTTGCTCCTTTTAC
GCTATGTGGATACGCTGCTTTAATGCCTTTGTATCATGCTATTGCTTCCCGTATGGCTTTCATTTTCTCC
TCCTTGTATAAATCCTGGTTGCTGTCTCTTTATGAGGAGTTGTGGCCCGTTGTCAGGCAACGTGGCGTGG
TGTGCACTGTGTTTGCTGACGCAACCCCCACTGGTTGGGGCATTGCCACCACCTGTCAGCTCCTTTCCGG
GACTTTCGCTTTCCCCCTCCCTATTGCCACGGCGGAACTCATCGCCGCCTGCCTTGCCCGCTGCTGGACA
GGGGCTCGGCTGTTGGGCACTGACAATTCCGTGGTGTTGTCGGGGAAATCATCGTCCTTTCCTTGGCTGC
TCGCCTGTGTTGCCACCTGGATTCTGCGCGGGACGTCCTTCTGCTACGTCCCTTCGGCCCTCAATCCAGC
GGACCTTCCTTCCCGCGGCCTGCTGCCGGCTCTGCGGCCTCTTCCGCGTCTTCGCCTTCGCCCTCAGACG
AGTCGGATCTCCCTTTGGGCCGCCTCCCCGCGTCGACTTTAAGACCAATGACTTACAAGGCAGCTGTAGA
TCTTAGCCACTTTTTAAAAGAAAAGGGGGGACTGGAAGGGCTAATTCACTCCCAACGAAGACAAGATCTG
CTTTTTGCTTGTACTGGGTCTCTCTGGTTAGACCAGATCTGAGCCTGGGAGCTCTCTGGCTAACTAGGGA
ACCCACTGCTTAAGCCTCAATAAAGCTTGCCTTGAGTGCTTCAAGTAGTGTGTGCCCGTCTGTTGTGTGA
CTCTGGTAACTAGAGATCCCTCAGACCCTTTTAGTCAGTGTGGAAAATCTCTAGCAGTACGTATAGTAGT
TCATGTCATCTTATTATTCAGTATTTATAACTTGCAAAGAAATGAATATCAGAGAGTGAGAGGAACTTGT
TTATTGCAGCTTATAATGGTTACAAATAAAGCAATAGCATCACAAATTTCACAAATAAAGCATTTTTTTC
ACTGCATTCTAGTTGTGGTTTGTCCAAACTCATCAATGTATCTTATCATGTCTGGCTCTAGCTATCCCGC
CCCTAACTCCGCCCATCCCGCCCCTAACTCCGCCCAGTTCCGCCCATTCTCCGCCCCATGGCTGACTAAT
TTTTTTTATTTATGCAGAGGCCGAGGCCGCCTCGGCCTCTGAGCTATTCCAGAAGTAGTGAGGAGGCTTT
TTTGGAGGCCTAGGGACGTACCCAATTCGCCCTATAGTGAGTCGTATTACGCGCGCTCACTGGCCGTCGT
TTTACAACGTCGTGACTGGGAAAACCCTGGCGTTACCCAACTTAATCGCCTTGCAGCACATCCCCCTTTC
GCCAGCTGGCGTAATAGCGAAGAGGCCCGCACCGATCGCCCTTCCCAACAGTTGCGCAGCCTGAATGGCG
AATGGG
[124 nt withheld, positions 3367-3490]
C
[91 nt withheld, positions 3492-3582]
A
[49 nt withheld, positions 3584-3632]
CCTTTGACGTTGGAGTCCACGTTCTTT
[37 nt withheld, positions 3660-3696]
ACCCTATCTCGGTCTATTCTTTTGATTTATAAGGGATTTTGCCGATTTCGGCCTATTGGTTAAAAAATGA
GCTGATTTAACAAAAATTTAACGCGAATTTTAACAAAATATTAACGCTTACAATTTAGGTGGCACTTTTC
GGGGAAATGTGCGCGGAACCCCTATTTGTTTATTTTTCTAAATACATTCAAATATGTATCCGCTCATGAG
ACAATAACCCTGATAAATGCTTCAATAATATTGAAAAAGGAAGAGTATGAGTATTCAACATTTCCGTGTC
GCCCTTATTCCCTTTTTTGCGGCATTTTGCCTTCCTGTTTTTGCTCACCCAGAAACGCTGGTGAAAGTAA
AAGATGCTGAAGATCAGTTGGGTGCACGAGTGGGTTACATCGAACTGGATCTCAACAGCGGTAAGATCCT
TGAGAGTTTTCGCCCCGAAGAACGTTTTCCAATGATGAGCACTTTTAAAGTTCTGCTATGTGGCGCGGTA
TTATCCCGTATTGACGCCGGGCAAGAGCAACTCGGTCGCCGCATACACTATTCTCAGAATGACTTGGTTG
AGTACTCACCAGTCACAGAAAAGCATCTTACGGATGGCATGACAGTAAGAGAATTATGCAGTGCTGCCAT
AACCATGAGTGATAACACTGCGGCCAACTTACTTCTGACAACGATCGGAGGACCGAAGGAGCTAACCGCT
TTTTTGCACAACATGGGGGATCATGTAACTCGCCTTGATCGTTGGGAACCGGAGCTGAATGAAGCCATAC
CAAACGACGAGCGTGACACCACGATGCCTGTAGCAATGGCAACAACGTTGCGCAAACTATTAACTGGCGA
ACTACTTACTCTAGCTTCCCGGCAACAATTAATAGACTGGATGGAGGCGGATAAAGTTGCAGGACCACTT
CTGCGCTCGGCCCTTCCGGCTGGCTGGTTTATTGCTGATAAATCTGGAGCCGGTGAGCGTGGGTCTCGCG
GTATCATTGCAGCACTGGGGCCAGATGGTAAGCCCTCCCGTATCGTAGTTATCTACACGACGGGGAGTCA
GGCAACTATGGATGAACGAAATAGACAGATCGCTGAGATAGGTGCCTCACTGATTAAGCATTGGTAACTG
TCAGACCAAGTTTACTCATATATACTTTAGATTGATTTAAAACTTCATTTTTAATTTAAAAGGATCTAGG
TGAAGATCCTTTTTGATAATCTCATGACCAAAATCCCTTAACGTGAGTTTTCGTTCCACTGAGCGTCAGA
CCCCGTAGAAAAGATCAAAGGATCTTCTTGAGATCCTTTTTTTCTGCGCGTAATCTGCTGCTTGCAAACA
AAAAAACCACCGCTACCAGCGGTGGTTTGTTTGCCGGATCAAGAGCTACCAACTCTTTTTCCGAAGGTAA
CTGGCTTCAGCAGAGCGCAGATACCAAATACTGTTCTTCTAGTGTAGCCGTAGTTAGGCCACCACTTCAA
GAACTCTGTAGCACCGCCTACATACCTCGCTCTGCTAATCCTGTTACCAGTGGCTGCTGCCAGTGGCGAT
AAGTCGTGTCTTACCGGGTTGGACTCAAGACGATAGTTACCGGATAAGGCGCAGCGGTCGGGCTGAACGG
GGGGTTCGTGCACACAGCCCAGCTTGGAGCGAACGACCTACACCGAACTGAGATACCTACAGCGTGAGCT
ATGAGAAAGCGCCACGCTTCCCGAAGGGAGAAAGGCGGACAGGTATCCGGTAAGCGGCAGGGTCGGAACA
GGAGAGCGCACGAGGGAGCTTCCAGGGGGAAACGCCTGGTATCTTTATAGTCCTGTCGGGTTTCGCCACC
TCTGACTTGAGCGTCGATTTTTGTGATGCTCGTCAGGGGGGCGGAGCCTATGGAAAAACGCCAGCAACGC
GGCCTTTTTACGGTTCCTGGCCTTTTGCTGGCCTTTTGCTCACATGTTCTTTCCTGCGTTATCCCCTGAT
TCTGTGGATAACCGTATTACCGCCTTTGAGTGAGCTGATACCGCTCGCCGCAGCCGAACGACCGAGCGCA
GCGAGTCAGTGAGCGAGGAAGCGGAAGAGCGCCCAATACGCAAACCGCCTCTCCCCGCGCGTTGGCCGAT
TCATTAATGCAGCTGGCACGACAGGTTTCCCGACTGGAAAGCGGGCAGTGAGCGCAACGCAATTAATGTG
AGTTAGCTCACTCATTAGGCACCCCAGGCTTTACACTTTATGCTTCCGGCTCGTATGTTGTGTGGAATTG
TGAGCGGATAACAATTTCACACAGGAAACAGCTATGACCATGATTACGCCAAGCGCGCAATTAACCCTCA
CTAAAGGGAACAAAAGCTGGAGCTGCAAGCTTAATGTAGTCTTATGCAATACTCTTGTAGTCTTGCAACA
TGGTAACGATGAGTTAGCAACATGCCTTACAAGGAGAGAAAAAGCACCGTGCATGCCGATTGGTGGAAGT
AAGGTGGTACGATCGTGCCTTATTAGGAAGGCAACAGACGGGTCTGACATGGATTGGACGAACCACTGAA
TTGCCGCATTGCAGAGATATTGTATTTAAGTGCCTAGCTCGATACATAAACGGGTCTCTCTGGTTAGACC
AGATCTGAGCCTGGGAGCTCTCTGGCTAACTAGGGAACCCACTGCTTAAGCCTCAATAAAGCTTGCCTTG
AGTGCTTCAAGTAGTGTGTGCCCGTCTGTTGTGTGACTCTGGTAACTAGAGATCCCTCAGACCCTTTTAG
TCAGTGTGGAAAATCTCTAGCAGTGGCGCCCGAACAGGGACTTGAAAGCGAAAGGGAAACCAGAGGAGCT
CTCTCGACGCAGGACTCGGCTTGCTGAAGCGCGCACGGCAAGAGGCGAGGGGCGGCGACTGGTGAGTACG
CCAAAAATTTTGACTAGCGGAGGCTAGAAGGAGAGAGATGGGTGCGAGAGCGTCAGTATTAAGCGGGGGA
GAATTAGATCGCGATGGGAAAAAATTCGGTTAAGGCCAGGGGGAAAGAAAAAATATAAATTAAAACATAT
AGTATGGGCAAGCAGGGAGCTAGAACGATTCGCAGTTAATCCTGGCCTGTTAGAAACATCAGAAGGCTGT
AGACAAATACTGGGACAGCTACAACCATCCCTTCAGACAGGATCAGAAGAACTTAGATCATTATATAATA
CAGTAGCAACCCTCTATTGTGTGCATCAAAGGATAGAGATAAAAGACACCAAGGAAGCTTTAGACAAGAT
AGAGGAAGAGCAAAACAAAAGTAAGACCACCGCACAGCAAGCGGCCGCTGATCTTCAGACCTGGAGGAGG
AGATATGAGGGACAATTGGAGAAGTGAATTATATAAATATAAAGTAGTAAAAATTGAACCATTAGGAGTA
GCACCCACCAAGGCAAAGAGAAGAGTGGTGCAGAGAGAAAAAAGAGCAGTGGGAATAGGAGCTTTGTTCC
TTGGGTTCTTGGGAGCAGCAGGAAGCACTATGGGCGCAGCGTCAATGACGCTGACGGTACAGGCCAGACA
ATTATTGTCTGGTATAGTGCAGCAGCAGAACAATTTGCTGAGGGCTATTGAGGCGCAACAGCATCTGTTG
CAACTCACAGTCTGGGGCATCAAGCAGCTCCAGGCAAGAATCCTGGCTGTGGAAAGATACCTAAAGGATC
AACAGCTCCTGGGGATTTGGGGTTGCTCTGGAAAACTCATTTGCACCACTGCTGTGCCTTGGAATGCTAG
TTGGAGTAATAAATCTCTGGAACAGATTTGGAATCACACGACCTGGATGGAGTGGGACAGAGAAATTAAC
AATTACACAAGCTTAATACACTCCTTAATTGAAGAATCGCAAAACCAGCAAGAAAAGAATGAACAAGAAT
TATTGGAATTAGATAAATGGGCAAGTTTGTGGAATTGGTTTAACATAACAAATTGGCTGTGGTATATAAA
ATTATTCATAATGATAGTAGGAGGCTTGGTAGGTTTAAGAATAGTTTTTGCTGTACTTTCTATAGTGAAT
AGAGTTAGGCAGGGATATTCACCATTATCGTTTCAGACCCACCTCCCAACCCCGAGGGGACCCAGAGAGG
GCCTATTTCCCATGATTCCTTCATATTTGCATATACGATACAAGGCTGTTAGAGAGATAATTAGAATTAA
TTTGACTGTAAACACAAAGATATTAGTACAAAATACGTGACGTAGAAAGTAATAATTTCTTGGGTAGTTT
GCAGTTTTAAAATTATGTTTTAAAATGGACTATCATATGCTTACCGTAACTTGAAAGTATTTCGATTTCT
TGGCTTTATATATCTTGTGGAAAGGACGAAACACCGAAAGTCCATATCCTTAAGGGGTTTTAGAGCTAGA
AATAGCAAGTTAAAATAAGGCTAGTCCGTTATCAACTTGAAAAAGTGGCACCGAGTCGGTGCTTTTTTAA
GCTTGGCGTAACTAGATCTTGAGACAAATGGCAGTATTCATCCACAATTTTAAAAGAAAAGGGGGGATTG
GGGGGTACAGTGCAGGGGAAAGAATAGTAGACATAATAGCAACAGACATACAAACTAAAGAATTACAAAA
ACAAATTACAAAAATTCAAAATTTTCGGGTTTATTACAGGGACAGCAGAGATCCACTTTGGCGCCGGCTC
GAGGGGG
