>Addgene plasmid #77682 | PIP4K2C gRNA (BRDN0001149444) | depositor partial sequence | sequence record 145142 | Target Sequence
AAAGTCCATATCCTTAAGGG
