>Addgene plasmid #77682 | PIP4K2C gRNA (BRDN0001149444) | addgene partial sequence | sequence record 188229 | hU6-F
TAGAAAGTAATAATTTCTTGGGTAGTTTGCAGTTTTAAAATTATGTTTTAAAATGGACTATCATATGCTT
ACCGTAACTTGAAAGTATTTCGATTTCTTGGCTTTATATATCTTGTGGAAAGGACGAAACACCGAAAGTC
CATATCCTTAAGGGGTTTTAGAGCTAGAAATAGCAAGTTAAAATAAGGCTAGTCCGTTATCAACTTGAAA
AAGTGGCACCGAGTCGGTGCTTTTTTAAGCTTGGCGTAACTAGATCTTGAGACAAATGGCAGTATTCATC
CACAATTTTAAAAGAAAAGGGGGGATTGGGGGGTACAGTGCAGGGGAAAGAATAGTAGACATAATAGCAA
CAGACATACAAACTAAAGAATTACAAAAACAAATTACAAAAATTCAAAATTTTCGGGTTTATTACAGGGA
CAGCAGAGATCCACTTTGGCGCCGGCTCGAGGGGGCCCGGGTGCAAAGATGGATAAAGTTTTAAACAGAG
AGGAATCTTTGCAGCTAATGGACCTTCTAGGTCTTGAAAGGAGTGGGAATTGGCTCCGGTGCCCGTCAGT
GGGCAGAGCG
